>Addgene plasmid #170716 | Olig001 | addgene full sequence | sequence record 333801 | Addgene NGS Result
TAATACGACTCACTATAGGGCGAATTCGAGCTCGGTACCCCTAGAGGTCCTGTATTAGAGGTCACGTGAG
TGTTTTGCGACATTTTGCGACACCATGTGGTCACGCTGGGTATTTAAGCCCGAGTGAGCACGCAGGGTCT
CCATTTTGAAGCGGGAGGTTTGAACGCGCAGCCACCACGCCGGGGTTTTACGAGATTGTGATTAAGGTCC
CCAGCGACCTTGACGAGCATCTGCCCGGCATTTCTGACAGCTTTGTGAACTGGGTGGCCGAGAAGGAATG
GGAGTTGCCGCCAGATTCTGACATGGATCTGAATCTGATTGAGCAGGCACCCCTGACCGTGGCCGAGAAG
CTGCAGCGCGACTTTCTGACGGAATGGCGCCGTGTGAGTAAGGCCCCGGAGGCCCTTTTCTTTGTGCAAT
TTGAGAAGGGAGAGAGCTACTTCCACATGCACGTGCTCGTGGAAACCACCGGGGTGAAATCCATGGTTTT
GGGACGTTTCCTGAGTCAGATTCGCGAAAAACTGATTCAGAGAATTTACCGCGGGATCGAGCCGACTTTG
CCAAACTGGTTCGCGGTCACAAAGACCAGAAATGGCGCCGGAGGCGGGAACAAGGTGGTGGATGAGTGCT
ACATCCCCAATTACTTGCTCCCCAAAACCCAGCCTGAGCTCCAGTGGGCGTGGACTAATATGGAACAGTA
TTTAAGCGCCTGTTTGAATCTCACGGAGCGTAAACGGTTGGTGGCGCAGCATCTGACGCACGTGTCGCAG
ACGCAGGAGCAGAACAAAGAGAATCAGAATCCCAATTCTGATGCGCCGGTGATCAGATCAAAAACTTCAG
CCAGGTACATGGAGCTGGTCGGGTGGCTCGTGGACAAGGGGATTACCTCGGAGAAGCAGTGGATCCAGGA
GGACCAGGCCTCATACATCTCCTTCAATGCGGCCTCCAACTCGCGGTCCCAAATCAAGGCTGCCTTGGAC
AATGCGGGAAAGATTATGAGCCTGACTAAAACCGCCCCCGACTACCTGGTGGGCCAGCAGCCCGTGGAGG
ACATTTCCAGCAATCGGATTTATAAAATTTTGGAACTAAACGGGTACGATCCCCAATATGCGGCTTCCGT
CTTTCTGGGATGGGCCACGAAAAAGTTCGGCAAGAGGAACACCATCTGGCTGTTTGGGCCTGCAACTACC
GGGAAGACCAACATCGCGGAGGCCATAGCCCACACTGTGCCCTTCTACGGGTGCGTAAACTGGACCAATG
AGAACTTTCCCTTCAACGACTGTGTCGACAAGATGGTGATCTGGTGGGAGGAGGGGAAGATGACCGCCAA
GGTCGTGGAGTCGGCCAAAGCCATTCTCGGAGGAAGCAAGGTGCGCGTGGACCAGAAATGCAAGTCCTCG
GCCCAGATAGACCCGACTCCCGTGATCGTCACCTCCAACACCAACATGTGCGCCGTGATTGACGGGAACT
CAACGACCTTCGAACACCAGCAGCCGTTGCAAGACCGGATGTTCAAATTTGAACTCACCCGCCGTCTGGA
TCATGACTTTGGGAAGGTCACCAAGCAGGAAGTCAAAGACTTTTTCCGGTGGGCAAAGGATCACGTGGTT
GAGGTGGAGCATGAATTCTACGTCAAAAAGGGTGGAGCCAAGAAAAGACCCGCCCCCAGTGACGCAGATA
TAAGTGAGCCCAAACGGGTGCGCGAGTCAGTTGCGCAGCCATCGACGTCAGACGCGGAAGCTTCGATCAA
CTACGCAGACAGGTACCAAAACAAATGTTCTCGTCACGTGGGCATGAATCTGATGCTGTTTCCCTGCAGA
CAATGCGAGAGAATGAATCAGAATTCAAATATCTGCTTCACTCACGGACAGAAAGACTGTTTAGAGTGCT
TTCCCGTGTCAGAATCTCAACCCGTTTCTGTCGTCAAAAAGGCGTATCAGAAACTGTGCTACATTCATCA
TATCATGGGAAAGGTGCCAGACGCTTGCACTGCCTGCGATCTGGTCAATGTGGATTTGGATGACTGCATC
TTTGAACAATAAATGATTTAAATCAGGTATGGCTGCCGATGGTTATCTTCCAGATTGGCTCGAGGACACT
CTCTCTGAAGGAATAAGACAGTGGTGGAAGCTCAAACCTGGCCCACCACCACCAAAGCCCGCAGAGCGGC
ATAAGGACGACAGCAGGGGTCTTGTGCTTCCTGGGTACAAGTACCTCGGACCCTTCAACGGACTCGACAA
GGGAGAGCCGGTCAACGAGGCAGACGCCGCGGCCCTCGAGCACGACAAAGCCTACGACCGGCAGCTCGAC
AGCGGAGACAACCCGTACCTCAAGTACAACCACGCCGACGCGGAGTTTCAGGAGCGCCTTAAAGAAGATA
CGTCTTTTGGGGGCAACCTCGGGCGAGCAGTCTTCCAGGCCAAAAAGAGGCTTCTTGAACCTCTTGGTCT
GGTTGAGGAAGCGGCTAAGACGGCTCCTGGAAAGAAGAGGCCTGTAGAGCAGTCTCCTCAGGAACCGGAC
TCCTCCTCGGGCATCGGCAAGACAGGCCAGCAGCCCGCTAAAAAGAGACTCAATTTCGGTCAGACTGGCG
ACACAGAGTCAGTCCCAGACCCTCAACCAATCGGAGAACCTCCCGCAGCCCCCTCAGGTGTGGGATCTCT
TACAATGGCTTCAGGTGGTGGCGCACCAGTGGCAGACAATAACGAAGGTGCCGATGGAGTGGGTAGTTCC
TCGGGAAATTGGCATTGCGATTCCCAATGGCTGGGGGACAGAGTCATCACCACCAGCACCCGAACCTGGG
CCCTGCCCACCTACAACAATCACCTCTACAAGCAAATCTCCAACGGGACATCGGGAGGAGCCACCAACGA
CAACACCTACTTCGGCTACAGCACCCCCTGGGGGTATTTTGACTTTAACAGATTCCACTGCCACTTTTCA
CCACGTGACTGGCAGCGACTCATCAACAACAACTGGGGATTCCGGCCCAAGAGACTCAGCTTCAAGCTCT
TCAACATCCAGGTCAAGGAGGTCACGCAGAATGAAGGCACCAAGACCATCGCCAATAACCTTACCAGCAC
GGTCCAGGTCTTCACGGACTCGGAGTACCAGCTGCCGTACGTTCTCGGCTCTGCCCACCAGGGCTGCCTG
CCTCCGTTCCCGGCGGACGTGTTCATGATTCCCCAGTACGGCTACCTAACACTCAACAACGGTAGTCAGG
CCGTGGGACGCTCCTCCTTCTACTGCCTGGAATACTTTCCTTCGCAGATGCTGAGAACCGGCAACAACTT
CCAGTTTACTTACACCTTCGAGGACGTGCCTTTCCACAGCAGCTACGCCCACAGCCAGAGCTTGGACCGG
CTGATGAATCCTCTGATTGACCAGTACCTGTACTACTTGTCTCGGACTCAAACAACAGGAGGCACGGCAA
ATACGCAGACTCTGGGCTTCAGCCAAGGTGGGCCTAATACAATGGCCAATCAGGCAAAGAACTGGCTGCC
AGGACCCTGTTACCGCCAACAACGCGTCTCAACGACAACCGGGCAAAACAACAATAGCAACTTTGCCTGG
ACTGCTGGGACCAAATACCATCTGAATGGAAGAAATTCATTGGCTAATCCTGGCATCGCTATGGCAACAC
ACAAAGACGACAAGGAGCGTTTTTTTCCCAGTAACGGGATCCTGATTTTTGGCAAACAAAATGCTGCCAG
AGACAATGCGGATTACAGCGATGTCATGCTCACCAGCGAGGAAGAAATCAAAACCACTAACCCTGTGGCT
ACAGAGGAATACGGTATCGTGGCAGATAACTTGCAGCAGCAAAACACGGCTCCTCAAATTGGAACTGTCA
ACAGCCAGGGGGCCTTACCCGGTATGGTTTGGCAGAACCGGGACGTGTACCTGCAGGGTCCCATCTGGGC
CAAGATTCCTCACACGGACGGCAACTTCCACCCGTCTCCGCTGATGGGCGGCTTTGGCCTGAAACATCCT
CCGCCTCAGATCCTGATCAAGAACACGCCTGTACCTGCGGATCCTCCGACCACCTTCAACCAGTCAAAGC
TGAACTCTTTCATCACGCAATACAGCACCGGACAGGTCAGCGTGGAAATTGAATGGGAGCTGCAGAAGGA
AAACAGCAAGCGCTGGAACCCCGAGATCCAGTACACCTCCAACTACTACAAATCTACAAGTGTGGACTTT
GCTGTTAATACAGAAGGCGTGTACTCTGAACCCCACCCCATTGGCACCCGTTACCTCACCCGTCCCCTGT
AATTGTCTGTTAATCAATAAACCGGTTGATTCGTTTCAGTTGACTTGGTGTCTAGAGGGCCGCTCGATGC
ATCGATGCATCGATAAGCTTTTGTTCCCTTTAGTGAGGGTTAATTTCGAGCTTGGCGTAATCATGGTCAT
AGCTGTTTCCTGTGTGAAATTGTTATCCGCTCACAATTCCACACAACATACGAGCCGGAAGCATAAAGTG
TAAAGCCTGGGGTGCCTAATGAGTGAGCTAACTCACATTAATTGCGTTGCGCTCACTGCCCGCTTTCCAG
TCGGGAAACCTGTCGTGCCAGCTGCATTAATGAATCGGCCAACGCGCGGGGAGAGGCGGTTTGCGTATTG
GGCGCTCTTCCGCTTCCTCGCTCACTGACTCGCTGCGCTCGGTCGTTCGGCTGCGGCGAGCGGTATCAGC
TCACTCAAAGGCGGTAATACGGTTATCCACAGAATCAGGGGATAACGCAGGAAAGAACATGTGAGCAAAA
GGCCAGCAAAAGGCCAGGAACCGTAAAAAGGCCGCGTTGCTGGCGTTTTTCCATAGGCTCCGCCCCCCTG
ACGAGCATCACAAAAATCGACGCTCAAGTCAGAGGTGGCGAAACCCGACAGGACTATAAAGATACCAGGC
GTTTCCCCCTGGAAGCTCCCTCGTGCGCTCTCCTGTTCCGACCCTGCCGCTTACCGGATACCTGTCCGCC
TTTCTCCCTTCGGGAAGCGTGGCGCTTTCTCATAGCTCACGCTGTAGGTATCTCAGTTCGGTGTAGGTCG
TTCGCTCCAAGCTGGGCTGTGTGCACGAACCCCCCGTTCAGCCCGACCGCTGCGCCTTATCCGGTAACTA
TCGTCTTGAGTCCAACCCGGTAAGACACGACTTATCGCCACTGGCAGCAGCCACTGGTAACAGGATTAGC
AGAGCGAGGTATGTAGGCGGTGCTACAGAGTTCTTGAAGTGGTGGCCTAACTACGGCTACACTAGAAGAA
CAGTATTTGGTATCTGCGCTCTGCTGAAGCCAGTTACCTTCGGAAAAAGAGTTGGTAGCTCTTGATCCGG
CAAACAAACCACCGCTGGTAGCGGTGGTTTTTTTGTTTGCAAGCAGCAGATTACGCGCAGAAAAAAAGGA
TCTCAAGAAGATCCTTTGATCTTTTCTACGGGGTCTGACGCTCAGTGGAACGAAAACTCACGTTAAGGGA
TTTTGGTCATGAGATTATCAAAAAGGATCTTCACCTAGATCCTTTTAAATTAAAAATGAAGTTTTAAATC
AATCTAAAGTATATATGAGTAAACTTGGTCTGACAGTTACCAATGCTTAATCAGTGAGGCACCTATCTCA
GCGATCTGTCTATTTCGTTCATCCATAGTTGCCTGACTCCCCGTCGTGTAGATAACTACGATACGGGAGG
GCTTACCATCTGGCCCCAGTGCTGCAATGATACCGCGAGACCCACGCTCACCGGCTCCAGATTTATCAGC
AATAAACCAGCCAGCCGGAAGGGCCGAGCGCAGAAGTGGTCCTGCAACTTTATCCGCCTCCATCCAGTCT
ATTAATTGTTGCCGGGAAGCTAGAGTAAGTAGTTCGCCAGTTAATAGTTTGCGCAACGTTGTTGCCATTG
CTACAGGCATCGTGGTGTCACGCTCGTCGTTTGGTATGGCTTCATTCAGCTCCGGTTCCCAACGATCAAG
GCGAGTTACATGATCCCCCATGTTGTGCAAAAAAGCGGTTAGCTCCTTCGGTCCTCCGATCGTTGTCAGA
AGTAAGTTGGCCGCAGTGTTATCACTCATGGTTATGGCAGCACTGCATAATTCTCTTACTGTCATGCCAT
CCGTAAGATGCTTTTCTGTGACTGGTGAGTACTCAACCAAGTCATTCTGAGAATAGTGTATGCGGCGACC
GAGTTGCTCTTGCCCGGCGTCAATACGGGATAATACCGCGCCACATAGCAGAACTTTAAAAGTGCTCATC
ATTGGAAAACGTTCTTCGGGGCGAAAACTCTCAAGGATCTTACCGCTGTTGAGATCCAGTTCGATGTAAC
CCACTCGTGCACCCAACTGATCTTCAGCATCTTTTACTTTCACCAGCGTTTCTGGGTGAGCAAAAACAGG
AAGGCAAAATGCCGCAAAAAAGGGAATAAGGGCGACACGGAAATGTTGAATACTCATACTCTTCCTTTTT
CAATATTATTGAAGCATTTATCAGGGTTATTGTCTCATGAGCGGATACATATTTGAATGTATTTAGAAAA
ATAAACAAATAGGGGTTCCGCGCACATTTCCCCGAAAAGTGCCACCTGACGTCTAAGAAACCATTATTAT
CATGACATTAACCTATAAAAATAGGCGTATCACGAGGCCCTTTCGTCTCGCGCGTTTCGGTGATGACGGT
GAAAACCTCTGACACATGCAGCTCCCGGAGACGGTCACAGCTTGTCTGTAAGCGGATGCCGGGAGCAGAC
AAGCCCGTCAGGGCGCGTCAGCGGGTGTTGGCGGGTGTCGGGGCTGGCTTAACTATGCGGCATCAGAGCA
GATTGTACTGAGAGTGCACCATATGCGGTGTGAAATACCGCACAGATGCGTAAGGAGAAAATACCGCATC
AGGAAATTGTAAGCGTTAATATTTTGTTAAAATTCGCGTTAAATTTTTGTTAAATCAGCTCATTTTTTAA
CCAATAGGCCGAAATCGGCAAAATCCCTTATAAATCAAAAGAATAGACCGAGATAGGGT
[37 nt withheld, positions 6990-7026]
AAAGAACGTGGACTCCAACGTCAAAGG
[49 nt withheld, positions 7054-7102]
T
[91 nt withheld, positions 7104-7194]
G
[124 nt withheld, positions 7196-7319]
CCATTCGCCATTCAGGCTGCGCAACTGTTGGGAAGGGCGATCGGTGCGGGCCTCTTCGCTATTACGCCAG
CTGGCGAAAGGGGGATGTGCTGCAAGGCGATTAAGTTGGGTAACGCCAGGGTTTTCCCAGTCACGACGTT
GTAAAACGACGGCCAGTGAATTG
Features (pLannotate 1.2.2; 16 found; start..end, strand, type, name):
      1..19      +  promoter       T7 promoter: promoter for bacteriophage T7 RNA polymerase
     22..40      +  misc_feature   MCS (fragment): pUC18/19 multiple cloning site
    849..2039    +  CDS            Rep52: REP52_AAV2S - Experimental evidence at protein level: Swiss-Prot protein existence level 1. Plays a critical role during packaging of viral DNA into empty capsids, where they are thought to be part of the packaging motor complex. The single stranded genomic DNA is packaged in a 3' to 5' direction and requires the association between viral DNA and Rep40. Regulates host PKA activity by interacting with host PRKX as a mechanism to interfere with helper virus propagation and to promote its own replication. From Adeno-associated virus 2 (isolate Srivastava/1982) (AAV-2).
   2059..4269    +  CDS            VP1: CAPSD_AAV2S - Experimental evidence at protein level: Swiss-Prot protein existence level 1. Capsid protein self-assembles to form an icosahedral capsid with a T=1 symmetry, about 22 nm in diameter, and consisting of 60 copies of three size variants of the capsid protein VP1, VP2 and VP3 which differ in their N-terminus. The capsid encapsulates the genomic ssDNA. Binds to host cell heparan sulfate and uses host ITGA5-ITGB1 as coreceptor on the cell surface to provide virion attachment to target cell. This attachment induces virion internalization predominantly through clathrin-dependent endocyt
   4367..4385    -  promoter       T3 promoter: promoter for bacteriophage T3 RNA polymerase
   4430..4446    -  protein_bind   lac operator: The lac repressor binds to the lac operator to inhibit transcription in E. coli. This inhibition can be relieved by adding lactose or isopropyl-β-D-thiogalactopyranoside (IPTG). lac repressor encoded by lacI
   4454..4484    -  promoter       lac promoter: promoter for the E. coli lac operon
   4499..4520    -  protein_bind   CAP binding site: CAP binding activates transcription in the presence of cAMP. E. coli catabolite activator protein
   4533..4625    -  CDS            lacI (fragment): lac repressor; lacI; The lac repressor binds to the lac operator to inhibit transcription in E. coli. This inhibition can be relieved by adding lactose or isopropyl-β-D-thiogalactopyranoside (IPTG).
   4808..5396    -  rep_origin     ori: high-copy-number ColE1/pMB1/pBR322/pUC origin of replication
   5567..6427    -  CDS            AmpR: β-lactamase; bla; confers resistance to ampicillin, carbenicillin, and related antibiotics
   6428..6532    -  promoter       AmpR promoter: bla
   6627..6662    +  CDS            rop (fragment): Rop protein, which maintains plasmids at low copy number; rop
   6764..6863    +  misc_feature   bom (fragment): basis of mobility region from pBR322
   6891..7319    -  rep_origin     f1 ori (sequence partly withheld): f1 bacteriophage origin of replication; arrow indicates direction of (+) strand synthesis
   7323..7480    -  CDS            lacZα (fragment): LacZα fragment of β-galactosidase; lacZ fragment
