[The description below was written by a language model from this plasmid's Addgene catalogue record and pLannotate feature annotations shown in this document.]
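Description:
Olig001 is an AAV rep/cap packaging (helper) plasmid built on the pXR backbone, carrying the AAV2 rep gene together with the Olig001 capsid gene. According to the record, this novel capsid gives preferential tropism for oligodendrocytes in the central nervous system. The plasmid is not itself a transfer vector. No inverted terminal repeats or packaging substrate are annotated, which fits its role of supplying replication and capsid functions in trans during recombinant AAV production, alongside a separate ITR-flanked genome plasmid and adenoviral helper functions.

In the 7,482 nt sequenced record, the automated annotation identifies a Rep52 open reading frame matched to AAV2, followed immediately by a VP1 capsid reading frame of about 2.2 kb. The VP1 reading frame is labelled by its closest database match, the AAV2 capsid, so the heparan sulfate and integrin binding properties quoted in that annotation describe AAV2 and should not be assumed for Olig001. VP1, VP2 and VP3 are normally all produced from this single cap region. The roughly 800 nt upstream of the Rep52 annotation is unannotated. It could hold the N-terminal portion of the larger Rep proteins, but the feature table does not say so, and it does not annotate the native AAV promoters either.

The remainder is a standard cloning backbone: a high-copy ColE1/pUC-type origin, an ampicillin resistance gene with its own promoter for selection in E. coli, an f1 origin, flanking T7 and T3 promoters, and remnants of lac promoter/operator, lacZα, lacI, rop and bom sequences. The catalogue lists the copy number as unknown.
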