Addgene plasmid #170716: Olig001
Purpose: Olig001 encodes a novel AAV capsid that exhibits preferential oligodendrocyte tropism in the CNS
Depositing lab: Thomas McCown. Depositing organization: University of North Carolina at Chapel Hill. Publication: Characterization of a novel adeno-associated viral vector with preferential oligodendrocyte tropism. Powell SK, Khan N, Parker CL, Samulski RJ, Matsushima G, Gray SJ, McCown TJ. Gene Ther. 2016 Nov;23(11):807-814. doi: 10.1038/gt.2016.62. Epub 2016 Sep 15. PubMed 27628693.
Backbone
  Vector backbone: pXR
  Vector type: AAV
Growth in bacteria
  Bacterial resistance: Ampicillin, 100 μg/mL
  Growth temperature: 37°C
  Growth strain: NEB Stable
  Copy number: Unknown
Gene/Insert
  Gene/Insert name: Olig001 capsid gene / rep 2
Terms and licenses: Academic/Nonprofit Terms; Industry Terms: Not Available to Industry
How to cite: Olig001 was a gift from Thomas McCown (Addgene plasmid # 170716 ; http://n2t.net/addgene:170716 ; RRID:Addgene_170716)
