>Addgene plasmid #170716 | Olig001 | depositor partial sequence | sequence record 330936 | Cap gene fully sequenced
AAATGATTTAAATCAGGTATGGCTGCCGATGGTTATCTTCCAGATTGGCTCGAGGACACTCTCTCTGAAG
GAATAAGACAGTGGTGGAAGCTCAAACCTGGCCCACCACCACCAAAGCCCGCAGAGCGGCATAAGGACGA
CAGCAGGGGTCTTGTGCTTCCTGGGTACAAGTACCTCGGACCCTTCAACGGACTCGACAAGGGAGAGCCG
GTCAACGAGGCAGACGCCGCGGCCCTCGAGCACGACAAAGCCTACGACCGGCAGCTCGACAGCGGAGACA
ACCCGTACCTCAAGTACAACCACGCCGACGCGGAGTTTCAGGAGCGCCTTAAAGAAGATACGTCTTTTGG
GGGCAACCTCGGGCGAGCAGTCTTCCAGGCCAAAAAGAGGCTTCTTGAACCTCTTGGTCTGGTTGAGGAA
GCGGCTAAGACGGCTCCTGGAAAGAAGAGGCCTGTAGAGCAGTCTCCTCAGGAACCGGACTCCTCCTCGG
GCATCGGCAAGACAGGCCAGCAGCCCGCTAAAAAGAGACTCAATTTCGGTCAGACTGGCGACACAGAGTC
AGTCCCAGACCCTCAACCAATCGGAGAACCTCCCGCAGCCCCCTCAGGTGTGGGATCTCTTACAATGGCT
TCAGGTGGTGGCGCACCAGTGGCAGACAATAACGAAGGTGCCGATGGAGTGGGTAGTTCCTCGGGAAATT
GGCATTGCGATTCCCAATGGCTGGGGGACAGAGTCATCACCACCAGCACCCGAACCTGGGCCCTGCCCAC
CTACAACAATCACCTCTACAAGCAAATCTCCAACGGGACATCGGGAGGAGCCACCAACGACAACACCTAC
TTCGGCTACAGCACCCCCTGGGGGTATTTTGACTTTAACAGATTCCACTGCCACTTTTCACCACGTGACT
GGCAGCGACTCATCAACAACAACTGGGGATTCCGGCCCAAGAGACTCAGCTTCAAGCTCTTCAACATCCA
GGTCAAGGAGGTCACGCAGAATGAAGGCACCAAGACCATCGCCAATAACCTTACCAGCACGGTCCAGGTC
TTCACGGACTCGGAGTACCAGCTGCCGTACGTTCTCGGCTCTGCCCACCAGGGCTGCCTGCCTCCGTTCC
CGGCGGACGTGTTCATGATTCCCCAGTACGGCTACCTAACACTCAACAACGGTAGTCAGGCCGTGGGACG
CTCCTCCTTCTACTGCCTGGAATACTTTCCTTCGCAGATGCTGAGAACCGGCAACAACTTCCAGTTTACT
TACACCTTCGAGGACGTGCCTTTCCACAGCAGCTACGCCCACAGCCAGAGCTTGGACCGGCTGATGAATC
CTCTGATTGACCAGTACCTGTACTACTTGTCTCGGACTCAAACAACAGGAGGCACGGCAAATACGCAGAC
TCTGGGCTTCAGCCAAGGTGGGCCTAATACAATGGCCAATCAGGCAAAGAACTGGCTGCCAGGACCCTGT
TACCGCCAACAACGCGTCTCAACGACAACCGGGCAAAACAACAATAGCAACTTTGCCTGGACTGCTGGGA
CCAAATACCATCTGAATGGAAGAAATTCATTGGCTAATCCTGGCATCGCTATGGCAACACACAAAGACGA
CAAGGAGCGTTTTTTTCCCAGTAACGGGATCCTGATTTTTGGCAAACAAAATGCTGCCAGAGACAATGCG
GATTACAGCGATGTCATGCTCACCAGCGAGGAAGAAATCAAAACCACTAACCCTGTGGCTACAGAGGAAT
ACGGTATCGTGGCAGATAACTTGCAGCAGCAAAACACGGCTCCTCAAATTGGAACTGTCAACAGCCAGGG
GGCCTTACCCGGTATGGTTTGGCAGAACCGGGACGTGTACCTGCAGGGTCCCATCTGGGCCAAGATTCCT
CACACGGACGGCAACTTCCACCCGTCTCCGCTGATGGGCGGCTTTGGCCTGAAACATCCTCCGCCTCAGA
TCCTGATCAAGAACACGCCTGTACCTGCGGATCCTCCGACCACCTTCAACCAGTCAAAGCTGAACTCTTT
CATCACGCAATACAGCACCGGACAGGTCAGCGTGGAAATTGAATGGGAGCTGCAGAAGGAAAACAGCAAG
CGCTGGAACCCCGAGATCCAGTACACCTCCAACTACTACAAATCTACAAGTGTGGACTTTGCTGTTAATA
CAGAAGGCGTGTACTCTGAACCCCACCCCATTGGCACCCGTTACCTCACCCGTCCCCTGTAATTGTCTGT
TAATCAATAAACCGGTTGATTCGTTTCAGTTGACTTGGTGTCTAGAGGGCCGCTCGATGCATCGATGCAT
CGATAAGCTTTTGTTCCCTTTAGTGAGGGTTAATTTCGAGCTTGGCGTAATCATGGTCAT
